>Addgene plasmid #81084 | pUB_smFLAG_KDM5B_MS2 | addgene full sequence | sequence record 310275 | Addgene NGS Result
TGGAAGGGCTAATTCACTCCCAAAGAAGACAAGATATCCTTGATCTGTGGATCTACCACACACAAGGCTA
CTTCCCTGATTAGCAGAACTACACACCAGGGCCAGGGGTCAGATATCCACTGACCTTTGGATGGTGCTAC
AAGCTAGTACCAGTTGAGCCAGATAAGGTAGAAGAGGCCAATAAAGGAGAGAACACCAGCTTGTTACACC
CTGTGAGCCTGCATGGGATGGATGACCCGGAGAGAGAAGTGTTAGAGTGGAGGTTTGACAGCCGCCTAGC
ATTTCATCACGTGGCCCGAGAGCTGCATCCGGAGTACTTCAAGAACTGCTGATATCGAGCTTGCTACAAG
GGACTTTCCGCTGGGGACTTTCCAGGGAGGCGTGGCCTGGGCGGGACTGGGGAGTGGCGAGCCCTCAGAT
CCTGCATATAAGCAGCTGCTTTTTGCCTGTACTGGGTCTCTCTGGTTAGACCAGATCTGAGCCTGGGAGC
TCTCTGGCTAACTAGGGAACCCACTGCTTAAGCCTCAATAAAGCTTGCCTTGAGTGCTTCAAGTAGTGTG
TGCCCGTCTGTTGTGTGACTCTGGTAACTAGAGATCCCTCAGACCCTTTTAGTCAGTGTGGAAAATCTCT
AGCAGTGGCGCCCGAACAGGGACTTGAAAGCGAAAGGGAAACCAGAGGAGCTCTCTCGACGCAGGACTCG
GCTTGCTGAAGCGCGCACGGCAAGAGGCGAGGGGCGGCGACTGGTGAGTACGCCAAAAATTTTGACTAGC
GGAGGCTAGAAGGAGAGAGATGGGTGCGAGAGCGTCAGTATTAAGCGGGGGAGAATTAGATCGCGATGGG
AAAAAATTCGGTTAAGGCCAGGGGGAAAGAAAAAATATAAATTAAAACATATAGTATGGGCAAGCAGGGA
GCTAGAACGATTCGCAGTTAATCCTGGCCTGTTAGAAACATCAGAAGGCTGTAGACAAATACTGGGACAG
CTACAACCATCCCTTCAGACAGGATCAGAAGAACTTAGATCATTATATAATACAGTAGCAACCCTCTATT
GTGTGCATCAAAGGATAGAGATAAAAGACACCAAGGAAGCTTTAGACAAGATAGAGGAAGAGCAAAACAA
AAGTAAGACCACCGCACAGCAAGCGGCCGGCCGCTGATCTTCAGACCTGGAGGAGGAGATATGAGGGACA
ATTGGAGAAGTGAATTATATAAATATAAAGTAGTAAAAATTGAACCATTAGGAGTAGCACCCACCAAGGC
AAAGAGAAGAGTGGTGCAGAGAGAAAAAAGAGCAGTGGGAATAGGAGCTTTGTTCCTTGGGTTCTTGGGA
GCAGCAGGAAGCACTATGGGCGCAGCGTCAATGACGCTGACGGTACAGGCCAGACAATTATTGTCTGGTA
TAGTGCAGCAGCAGAACAATTTGCTGAGGGCTATTGAGGCGCAACAGCATCTGTTGCAACTCACAGTCTG
GGGCATCAAGCAGCTCCAGGCAAGAATCCTGGCTGTGGAAAGATACCTAAAGGATCAACAGCTCCTGGGG
ATTTGGGGTTGCTCTGGAAAACTCATTTGCACCACTGCTGTGCCTTGGAATGCTAGTTGGAGTAATAAAT
CTCTGGAACAGATTTGGAATCACACGACCTGGATGGAGTGGGACAGAGAAATTAACAATTACACAAGCTT
AATACACTCCTTAATTGAAGAATCGCAAAACCAGCAAGAAAAGAATGAACAAGAATTATTGGAATTAGAT
AAATGGGCAAGTTTGTGGAATTGGTTTAACATAACAAATTGGCTGTGGTATATAAAATTATTCATAATGA
TAGTAGGAGGCTTGGTAGGTTTAAGAATAGTTTTTGCTGTACTTTCTATAGTGAATAGAGTTAGGCAGGG
ATATTCACCATTATCGTTTCAGACCCACCTCCCAACCCCGAGGGGACCCGACAGGCCCGAAGGAATAGAA
GAAGAAGGTGGAGAGAGAGACAGAGACAGATCCATTCGATTAGTGAACGGATCTCGACGGTATCGCCGAA
TTCACAAATGGCAGTATTCATCCACAATTTTAAAAGAAAAGGGGGGATTGGGGGGTACAGTGCAGGGGAA
AGAATAGTAGACATAATAGCAACAGACATACAAACTAAAGAATTACAAAAACAAATTACAAAAATTCAAA
ATTTTCGGGTTTATTACAGGGACAGCAGAGATCCAGTTTGGACTAGTGGCCTCCGCGCCGGGTTTTGGCG
CCTCCCGCGGGCGCCCCCCTCCTCACGGCGAGCGCTGCCACGTCAGACGAAGGGCGCAGCGAGCGTCCTG
ATCCTTCCGCCCGGACGCTCAGGACAGCGGCCCGCTGCTCATAAGACTCGGCCTTAGAACCCCAGTATCA
GCAGAAGGACATTTTAGGACGGGACTTGGGTGACTCTAGGGCACTGGTTTTCTTTCCAGAGAGCGGAACA
GGCGAGGAAAAGTAGTCCCTTCTCGGCGATTCTGCGGAGGGATCTCCGTGGGGCGGTGAACGCCGATGAT
TATATAAGGACGCGCCGGGTGTGGCACAGCTAGTTCCGTCGCAGCCGGGATTTGGGTCGCGGTTCTTGTT
TGTGGATCGCTGTGATCGTCACTTGGCGGCCGCCACCATGGACTACAAGGACGACGACGACAAAGGTGAC
TACAAAGATGATGACGATAAAGGCGACTATAAGGACGATGACGACAAGGGCGGAAACTCACTGATCAAGG
AAAACATGCGGATGAAGGTGGTGATGGAGGGCTCCGTGAATGGTCACCAGTTCAAGTGCACCGGAGAGGG
AGAGGGAAACCCGTACATGGGAACTCAGACCATGCGCATTAAGGTCATCGAAGGAGGTCCGCTGCCGTTC
GCTTTCGATATCCTGGCCACTTCGTTCGGAGGAGGGTCGCGCACGTTCATCAAGTACCCGAAGGGAATCC
CGGACTTCTTTAAGCAGTCATTCCCGGAAGGATTCACTTGGGAACGGGTGACCCGGTATGAAGATGGAGG
TGTGGTGACTGTCATGCAAGATACTTCGCTGGAGGATGGGTGCCTCGTGTACCACGTCCAAGTCCGCGGA
GTGAATTTCCCGTCCAACGGACCAGTGATGCAGAAAAAGACGAAGGGTTGGGAACCTAATACTGAAATGA
TGTACCCCGCAGACGGAGGGCTGAGGGGCTACACCCACATGGCGCTGAAGGTCGACGGAGGAGATTACAA
GGATGACGACGATAAGCAACAAGATTACAAAGACGATGATGACAAGGGCCAGCAGGGCGACTACAAGGAC
GACGACGACAAGCAGCAGGACTACAAAGATGACGATGATAAAGGAGGAGGACATCTGTCCTGTTCGTTCG
TGACCACCTACAGATCAAAGAAAACCGTGGGAAACATCAAGATGCCGGGCATTCATGCCGTCGACCACCG
CCTGGAGCGGCTCGAAGAATCAGACAATGAGATGTTCGTCGTGCAAAGAGAACATGCCGTGGCCAAGTTC
GCGGGACTGGGAGGCGGTGGAGGCGATTACAAAGACGATGATGACAAGGGTGACTATAAAGACGACGATG
ACAAAGGGGATTACAAGGATGATGATGATAAGGGAGGCGGTGGATCAGGTGGAGGAGGTTCACTGCAGGC
GATCGCCATGGAGGCGGCCACCACACTGCACCCAGGCCCGCGCCCGGCGCTGCCCCTCGGGGGCCCGGGC
CCGCTGGGCGAGTTCCTGCCTCCACCCGAGTGCCCGGTCTTCGAACCCAGCTGGGAAGAGTTCGCGGACC
CCTTCGCTTTCATCCACAAGATCCGGCCCATAGCCGAGCAGACTGGCATCTGTAAGGTGCGGCCGCCGCC
GGATTGGCAGCCACCATTTGCATGTGATGTTGATAAACTTCATTTTACGCCACGTATCCAGAGACTGAAT
GAATTGGAGGCCCAAACTCGTGTAAAATTGAATTTCTTGGACCAGATTGCAAAGTACTGGGAGTTACAGG
GAAGTACTCTGAAAATTCCACATGTGGAGAGGAAGATCTTGGACTTATTTCAGCTTAATAAGTTAGTTGC
AGAAGAAGGTGGATTTGCAGTTGTTTGCAAGGATAGAAAATGGACCAAAATTGCTACCAAGATGGGGTTT
GCTCCTGGCAAAGCAGTGGGCTCACATATCAGAGGGCATTATGAACGAATTCTCAACCCCTACAACTTAT
TCCTGTCCGGAGACAGCCTAAGGTGTTTGCAGAAGCCAAACCTGACCACAGACACTAAGGACAAGGAGTA
CAAACCCCATGATATTCCCCAGAGGCAGTCTGTGCAGCCTTCGGAAACGTGCCCCCCAGCCCGACGAGCA
AAACGCATGAGAGCAGAGGCCATGAATATTAAAATAGAACCCGAGGAGACAACAGAAGCCAGAACTCATA
ATCTGAGACGTCGAATGGGTTGTCCAACTCCAAAATGTGAAAATGAGAAAGAAATGAAGAGTAGCATCAA
GCAAGAACCTATTGAGAGGAAAGATTATATTGTAGAAAATGAGAAGGAAAAGCCCAAGAGTCGATCTAAA
AAAGCCACCAATGCTGTGGACCTGTATGTCTGTCTTTTATGTGGCAGTGGCAATGATGAAGACCGGCTAC
TGTTGTGTGATGGCTGTGATGACAGTTACCATACCTTTTGCTTGATCCCACCTCTCCATGATGTTCCCAA
GGGAGACTGGAGGTGTCCTAAGTGTTTGGCTCAGGAATGTAGTAAGCCACAAGAAGCATTTGGCTTTGAA
CAAGCAGCCAGGGACTATACCCTCCGTACTTTTGGGGAAATGGCAGATGCGTTCAAATCTGATTACTTCA
ACATGCCAGTCCATATGGTCCCCACAGAGCTTGTTGAGAAAGAATTTTGGAGACTAGTAAGCACTATTGA
GGAGGATGTCACAGTGGAATATGGAGCTGACATTGCCTCAAAGGAATTTGGCAGTGGCTTTCCTGTCCGA
GATGGGAAAATCAAACTCTCACCTGAGGAAGAGGAGTATCTTGATAGTGGCTGGAATTTGAACAACATGC
CAGTGATGGAGCAGTCTGTCCTTGCACATATTACTGCTGATATATGTGGCATGAAACTTCCTTGGTTGTA
TGTGGGAATGTGCTTTTCTTCATTCTGTTGGCACATTGAAGACCACTGGAGCTATTCAATTAACTACTTG
CACTGGGGTGAGCCAAAAACCTGGTATGGAGTCCCAGGGTATGCTGCTGAGCAGCTAGAAAATGTAATGA
AGAAACTAGCTCCAGAACTCTTTGTGTCCCAGCCGGATCTCCTCCATCAGCTTGTGACCATCATGAACCC
CAATACCCTGATGACTCATGAAGTGCCTGTTTACCGAACTAATCAGTGTGCTGGGGAGTTTGTGATTACA
TTTCCAAGAGCCTACCACAGTGGTTTTAACCAGGGTTTTAATTTTGCTGAGGCTGTTAACTTCTGCACTG
TTGATTGGCTGCCATTAGGCCGACAGTGTGTGGAGCATTATCGCTTGCTTCATCGATATTGTGTGTTTTC
CCACGATGAGATGATCTGCAAGATGGCTTCCAAGGCTGATGTATTAGATGTTGTAGTGGCTTCAACTGTT
CAGAAAGACATGGCCATTATGATTGAGGATGAGAAAGCTTTAAGAGAAACTGTCCGTAAATTGGGAGTGA
TTGATTCGGAAAGAATGGATTTTGAGCTGTTGCCAGATGATGAACGTCAGTGTGTAAAATGCAAAACTAC
ATGCTTCATGTCTGCCATCTCCTGTTCTTGTAAACCTGGCCTTCTTGTTTGCCTGCATCATGTAAAAGAA
TTGTGTTCCTGTCCTCCTTATAAATATAAATTGCGGTATAGGTACACGCTGGATGATCTCTACCCTATGA
TGAATGCATTGAAGCTTCGAGCAGAATCTTACAACGAATGGGCCTTGAATGTGAATGAAGCTTTGGAGGC
AAAGATCAACAAGAAGAAAAGCCTTGTCAGCTTCAAGGCTTTAATTGAAGAATCTGAAATGAAGAAATTC
CCAGACAATGATCTTTTGCGACACCTTCGCCTAGTCACACAGGATGCAGAGAAGTGTGCCTCTGTTGCGC
AGCAGTTGCTTAATGGCAAAAGGCAAACTAGATATCGATCTGGTGGAGGGAAATCCCAAAATCAGTTGAC
AGTGAATGAGCTCCGGCAGTTTGTAACACAGCTGTATGCTCTTCCATGTGTCCTCAGTCAGACACCATTA
CTAAAGGATCTCTTGAATCGTGTAGAAGATTTTCAACAGCATAGTCAGAAACTACTCTCTGAGGAAACGC
CTAGTGCTGCGGAGCTGCAGGACTTGCTAGATGTCAGCTTTGAATTTGATGTTGAACTTCCACAGCTTGC
TGAGATGCGTATCCGTTTGGAACAAGCCCGTTGGCTAGAAGAGGTGCAGCAAGCTTGCCTAGACCCCAGC
TCCCTTACTTTAGATGATATGAGACGTCTCATAGACCTAGGGGTAGGGCTGGCCCCGTATTCAGCAGTGG
AGAAAGCTATGGCCCGGCTGCAGGAACTGCTCACAGTGTCAGAGCACTGGGACGACAAAGCCAAGAGTCT
CCTCAAGGCCAGGCCACGACATTCATTGAATAGCCTTGCTACGGCAGTAAAGGAAATCGAAGAGATCCCT
GCATATCTGCCCAATGGTGCGGCTCTGAAAGACTCAGTGCAGAGAGCCAGAGACTGGCTTCAGGATGTAG
AGGGCCTGCAGGCTGGAGGACGTGTGCCAGTGTTAGACACACTCATAGAACTTGTTACACGAGGCCGATC
TATCCCGGTACATCTGAATTCTTTGCCAAGACTGGAAACCCTAGTAGCTGAGGTTCAGGCTTGGAAAGAA
TGTGCTGTTAATACATTCTTGACTGAGAATTCTCCATATTCTCTCTTAGAGGTGCTGTGTCCTCGATGTG
ATATTGGCCTTTTGGGATTGAAAAGGAAGCAGAGAAAGTTAAAGGAGCCCTTGCCAAATGGAAAGAAAAA
AAGCACCAAATTAGAGAGTCTGAGTGACCTGGAGAGAGCTTTAACTGAAAGCAAGGAGACTGCTTCAGCT
ATGGCAACTCTTGGGGAAGCTCGCCTAAGGGAAATGGAAGCCTTGCAGTCTCTCAGACTCGCCAATGAAG
GGAAATTGCTGTCGCCTCTCCAAGATGTGGATATAAAAATCTGCCTATGTCAGAAGGCCCCAGCTGCCCC
TATGATTCAATGTGAACTCTGCAGGGATGCTTTCCACACCAGTTGTGTGGCGGTACCCAGTATTTCACAG
GGCCTGCGAATCTGGCTTTGTCCCCATTGTCGGAGGTCAGAGAAACCTCCATTAGAGAAAATTCTGCCCC
TGCTCGCCTCCCTTCAGCGTATCCGAGTTCGCCTTCCTGAGGGAGATGCACTTCGATATATGATTGAAAG
AACCGTGAACTGGCAGCACAGAGCCCAGCAACTGCTTTCGTCAGGGAATCTTAAATTTGTGCAAGATCGA
GTGGGCTCAGGACTGTTATATAGCAGATGGCAAGCCTCAGCAGGACAGGTGTCAGACACAAACAAGGTAT
CTCAACCTCCTGGCACAACATCATTTTCTTTGCCTGATGACTGGGACAACAGAACCTCATATTTGCACTC
CCCCTTCTCAACTGGACGAAGTTGTATCCCCCTCCATGGTGTTAGTCCAGAAGTGAATGAACTATTGATG
GAAGCCCAGCTGCTCCAGGTATCCCTTCCTGAAATTCAGGAACTTTACCAGACTTTACTTGCAAAGCCAA
GCCCTGCTCAGCAGACTGACCGAAGCTCACCAGTGAGACCCAGCAGTGAGAAGAATGACTGTTGCCGAGG
GAAGCGAGATGGAATTAACAGTCTTGAGAGAAAACTGAAGAGACGCCTGGAAAGAGAGGGCCTCTCCAGT
GAGCGGTGGGAACGAGTTAAGAAAATGCGGACCCCCAAAAAGAAGAAAATCAAACTGAGCCACCCCAAGG
ACATGAACAATTTCAAGTTAGAGAGAGAGCGTAGCTATGAATTAGTTCGTTCTGCTGAAACTCATTCCCT
GCCCTCAGACACATCCTATTCCGAACAGGAAGACTCTGAGGATGAAGATGCCATCTGCCCAGCTGTGAGC
TGCCTGCAGCCAGAAGGAGATGAGGTGGACTGGGTCCAGTGTGATGGCAGCTGCAATCAGTGGTTTCATC
AGGTCTGTGTTGGTGTCTCCCCAGAGATGGCAGAGAAAGAAGACTACATCTGTGTGCGCTGTACTGTGAA
GGACGCACCAAGCCGAAAGGTTTAAACGCTAGCTAGGCGGACTGTTACTGAGCTGCGTTTTACACCCTTT
CTTTGACAAAACCTAACTTGCGCAGAAAAAAAAAAAATAAGAGACAACATTGGCATGGCTTTGTTTTTTT
AAATTTTTTTTAAAGTTTTTTTTTTTTTTTTTTTTTTTTTAAGTTTTTTTGTTTTGTTTTGGCGCTTTTG
ACTCAGGATTTAAAAACTGGAACGGTGAAGGCGACAGCAGTTGGTTGGAGCAAACATCCCCCAAAGTTCT
ACAAATGTGGCTGAGGACTTTGTACATTGTTTTGTTTTTTTTTTTTTTGGTTTTGTCTTTTTTTAATAGT
CATTCCAAGTATCCATGAAATAAGTGGTTACAGGAAGTCCCTCACCCTCCCAAAAGCCACCCCCACTCCT
AAGAGGAGGATGGTCGCGTCCATGCCCTGAGTCCACCCCGGGGAAGGTGACAACCGGTAACCTACAAACG
GGTGGAGGATCACCCCACCCGACACTTCACAATCAAGGGGTACAATACACAAGGGTGGAGGAACACCCCA
CCCTCCAGACACATTACACAGAAATCCAATCAAACAGAAGCACCATCAGGGCTTCTGCTACCAAATTTAT
CTCAAAAAACTACAACAAGGAATCACCATCAGGGATTCCCTGTGCAATATACGTCAAACGAGGGCCACGA
CGGGAGGACGATCACGCCTCCCGAATATCGGCATGTCTGGCTTTCGAATTCAGTGCGTGGAGCATCAGCC
CACGCAGCCAATCAGAGTCGAATACAAGTCGACTTTCGCGAAGAGCATCAGCCTTCGCGCCATTCTTACA
CAAACCACACTCTCCCCTACAGGAACAGCATCAGCGTTCCTGCCCAGTACCCAACTCAAGAAAATTTATG
TCCCCATGCAGCATCAGCGCATGGGCCCCAAGAATACATCCCCAACAAAATCACATCCGAGCACCAACAG
GGCTCGGAGTGTTGTTTCTTGTCCAACTGGACAAACCCTCCATGGACCATCAGGCCATGGACTCTCACCA
ACAAGACAAAAACTACTCTTCTCGAAGCAGCATCAGCGCTTCGAAACACTCGAGCATACATTGTGCCTAT
TTCTTGGGTGGACGATCACGCCACCCATGCTCTCACGAATTTCAAAACACGGACAAGGACGAGCACCACC
AGGGCTCGTCGTTCCACGTCCAATACGATTACTTACCTTTCGGGATCACGATCACGGATCCCGCAGCTAC
ATCACTTCCACTCAGGACATTCAAGCATGCACGATCACGGCATGCTCCACAAGTCTCAACCACAGAAACT
ACCAAATGGGTTCAGCACCAGCGAACCCACTCCTACCTCAAACCTCTTCCCACAAAACTGGCAAGCAGGA
TCACCGCTTGCCCATTCCAACATACCAAATCAAAAACAATTACTGGTACAGCATCAGCGTACCAGCCCAC
ATCTCTCACTACTATCAAAAACCAAACCGTTCAGCAACAGCGAACGGTACACACGGAAAAATCAACTGGT
TTACAAATACGAAAGACGATCACGCTTTCGTCCAGCGCAAACTATTACGAAAAACATCCGACGGGAAGAG
CAACAGCCTTCCCGCGGCGGAAAACCTCACAAAAACACGACAAACGGATGCACGAACACGGCATCCGCCG
ACAACCCACAAACTTACAACCAGGCAAACGGTGCAGGATCACCGCACCGTACATCAAACACCTCAGATCT
CATATCGATAGATCCTAATCAACCTCTGGATTACAAAATTTGTGAAAGATTGACTGGTATTCTTAACTAT
GTTGCTCCTTTTACGCTATGTGGATACGCTGCTTTAATGCCTTTGTATCATGCTATTGCTTCCCGTATGG
CTTTCATTTTCTCCTCCTTGTATAAATCCTGGTTGCTGTCTCTTTATGAGGAGTTGTGGCCCGTTGTCAG
GCAACGTGGCGTGGTGTGCACTGTGTTTGCTGACGCAACCCCCACTGGTTGGGGCATTGCCACCACCTGT
CAGCTCCTTTCCGGGACTTTCGCTTTCCCCCTCCCTATTGCCACGGCGGAACTCATCGCCGCCTGCCTTG
CCCGCTGCTGGACAGGGGCTCGGCTGTTGGGCACTGACAATTCCGTGGTGTTGTCGGGGAAATCATCGTC
CTTTCCTTGGCTGCTCGCCTGTGTTGCCACCTGGATTCTGCGCGGGACGTCCTTCTGCTACGTCCCTTCG
GCCCTCAATCCAGCGGACCTTCCTTCCCGCGGCCTGCTGCCGGCTCTGCGGCCTCTTCCGCGTCTTCGCC
TTCGCCCTCAGACGAGTCGGATCTCCCTTTGGGCCGCCTCCCCGCCTGAGATCCTTTAAGACCAATGACT
TACAAGGCAGCTGTAGATCTTAGCCACTTTTTAAAAGAAAAGGGGGGACTGGAAGGGCTAATTCACTCCC
AACGAAGACAAGATCTGCTTTTTGCTTGTACTGGGTCTCTCTGGTTAGACCAGATCTGAGCCTGGGAGCT
CTCTGGCTAACTAGGGAACCCACTGCTTAAGCCTCAATAAAGCTTGCCTTGAGTGCTTCAAGTAGTGTGT
GCCCGTCTGTTGTGTGACTCTGGTAACTAGAGATCCCTCAGACCCTTTTAGTCAGTGTGGAAAATCTCTA
GCAGTAGTAGTTCATGTCATCTTATTATTCAGTATTTATAACTTGCAAAGAAATGAATATCAGAGAGTGA
GAGGCCCGGGTTAATTAAGGAAAGGGCTAGATCATTCTTGAAGACGAAAGGGCCTCGTGATACGCCTATT
TTTATAGGTTAATGTCATGATAATAATGGTTTCTTAGACGTCAGGTGGCACTTTTCGGGGAAATGTGCGC
GGAACCCCTATTTGTTTATTTTTCTAAATACATTCAAATATGTATCCGCTCATGAGACAATAACCCTGAT
AAATGCTTCAATAATATTGAAAAAGGAAGAGTATGAGTATTCAACATTTCCGTGTCGCCCTTATTCCCTT
TTTTGCGGCATTTTGCCTTCCTGTTTTTGCTCACCCAGAAACGCTGGTGAAAGTAAAAGATGCTGAAGAT
CAGTTGGGTGCACGAGTGGGTTACATCGAACTGGATCTCAACAGCGGTAAGATCCTTGAGAGTTTTCGCC
CCGAAGAACGTTTTCCAATGATGAGCACTTTTAAAGTTCTGCTATGTGGCGCGGTATTATCCCGTGTTGA
CGCCGGGCAAGAGCAACTCGGTCGCCGCATACACTATTCTCAGAATGACTTGGTTGAGTACTCACCAGTC
ACAGAAAAGCATCTTACGGATGGCATGACAGTAAGAGAATTATGCAGTGCTGCCATAACCATGAGTGATA
ACACTGCGGCCAACTTACTTCTGACAACGATCGGAGGACCGAAGGAGCTAACCGCTTTTTTGCACAACAT
GGGGGATCATGTAACTCGCCTTGATCGTTGGGAACCGGAGCTGAATGAAGCCATACCAAACGACGAGCGT
GACACCACGATGCCTGTAGCAATGGCAACAACGTTGCGCAAACTATTAACTGGCGAACTACTTACTCTAG
CTTCCCGGCAACAATTAATAGACTGGATGGAGGCGGATAAAGTTGCAGGACCACTTCTGCGCTCGGCCCT
TCCGGCTGGCTGGTTTATTGCTGATAAATCTGGAGCCGGTGAGCGTGGGTCTCGCGGTATCATTGCAGCA
CTGGGGCCAGATGGTAAGCCCTCCCGTATCGTAGTTATCTACACGACGGGGAGTCAGGCAACTATGGATG
AACGAAATAGACAGATCGCTGAGATAGGTGCCTCACTGATTAAGCATTGGTAACTGTCAGACCAAGTTTA
CTCATATATACTTTAGATTGATTTAAAACTTCATTTTTAATTTAAAAGGATCTAGGTGAAGATCCTTTTT
GATAATCTCATGACCAAAATCCCTTAACGTGAGTTTTCGTTCCACTGAGCGTCAGACCCCGTAGAAAAGA
TCAAAGGATCTTCTTGAGATCCTTTTTTTCTGCGCGTAATCTGCTGCTTGCAAACAAAAAAACCACCGCT
ACCAGCGGTGGTTTGTTTGCCGGATCAAGAGCTACCAACTCTTTTTCCGAAGGTAACTGGCTTCAGCAGA
GCGCAGATACCAAATACTGTTCTTCTAGTGTAGCCGTAGTTAGGCCACCACTTCAAGAACTCTGTAGCAC
CGCCTACATACCTCGCTCTGCTAATCCTGTTACCAGTGGCTGCTGCCAGTGGCGATAAGTCGTGTCTTAC
CGGGTTGGACTCAAGACGATAGTTACCGGATAAGGCGCAGCGGTCGGGCTGAACGGGGGGTTCGTGCACA
CAGCCCAGCTTGGAGCGAACGACCTACACCGAACTGAGATACCTACAGCGTGAGCTATGAGAAAGCGCCA
CGCTTCCCGAAGGGAGAAAGGCGGACAGGTATCCGGTAAGCGGCAGGGTCGGAACAGGAGAGCGCACGAG
GGAGCTTCCAGGGGGAAACGCCTGGTATCTTTATAGTCCTGTCGGGTTTCGCCACCTCTGACTTGAGCGT
CGATTTTTGTGATGCTCGTCAGGGGGGCGGAGCCTATGGAAAAACGCCAGCAACGCGGCCTTTTTACGGT
TCCTGGCCTTTTGCTGGCCTTTTGCTCACATGTTCTTTCCTGCGTTATCCCCTGATTCTGTGGATAACCG
TATTACCGCCTTTGAGTGAGCTGATACCGCTCGCCGCAGCCGAACGACCGAGCGCAGCGAGTCAGTGAGC
GAGGAAGCGGAAGAGCGCCCAATACGCAAACCGCCTCTCCCCGCGCGTTGGCCGATTCATTAATGCAGCA
AGCTCATGGCTGACTAATTTTTTTTATTTATGCAGAGGCCGAGGCCGCCTCGGCCTCTGAGCTATTCCAG
AAGTAGTGAGGAGGCTTTTTTGGAGGCCTAGGCTTTTGCAAAAAGCTCCCCGTGGCACGACAGGTTTCCC
GACTGGAAAGCGGGCAGTGAGCGCAACGCAATTAATGTGAGTTAGCTCACTCATTAGGCACCCCAGGCTT
TACACTTTATGCTTCCGGCTCGTATGTTGTGTGGAATTGTGAGCGGATAACAATTTCACACAGGAAACAG
CTATGACATGATTACGAATTTCACAAATAAAGCATTTTTTTCACTGCATTCTAGTTGTGGTTTGTCCAAA
CTCATCAATGTATCTTATCATGTCTGGATCAACTGGATAACTCAAGCTAACCAAAATCATCCCAAACTTC
CCACCCCATACCCTATTACCACTGCCAATTACCTGTGGTTTCATTTACTCTAAACCTGTGATTCCTCTGA
ATTATTTTCATTTTAAAGAAATTGTATTTGTTAAATATGTACTACAAACTTAGTAGT
Features (pLannotate 1.2.2; 27 found; start..end, strand, type, name):
    377..634     +  LTR            5' LTR (truncated): truncated 5' long terminal repeat (LTR) from HIV-1
    681..806     +  misc_feature   HIV-1 Ψ: packaging signal of human immunodeficiency virus type 1
    790..1128    +  CDS            HIV-1 gag (fragment): gag protein from human immunodeficiency virus 1; gag
   1303..1536    +  misc_feature   RRE: The Rev response element (RRE) of HIV-1 allows for Rev-dependent mRNA export from the nucleus to the cytoplasm.
   1913..2013    +  CDS            Rev (fragment): human immunodeficiency virus 1 (HIV-1) Rev protein; rev; enhances nuclear export of unspliced and incompletely spliced viral mRNAs
   2058..2175    +  misc_feature   cPPT/CTS: central polypurine tract and central termination sequence of HIV-1
   2218..2616    +  promoter       UbC promoter: human ubiquitin C promoter
   2628..2653    +  CDS            5xFLAG (fragment): five tandem FLAG® epitope tags
   2658..2681    +  CDS            3xFLAG (fragment): three tandem FLAG® epitope tags
   2685..2709    +  CDS            3xFLAG (fragment): three tandem FLAG® epitope tags
   2712..3518    +  CDS            mRuby2: mRuby2 is a basic (constitutively fluorescent) red fluorescent protein published in 2012, derived from Entacmaea quadricolor. It has moderate acid sensitivity.
   3579..3603    +  CDS            2xFLAG (fragment): two tandem FLAG® epitope tags
   3648..8279    +  CDS            KDM5B: KDM5B_HUMAN - Also known as JARID1B, PLU1, RBBP2H1. Experimental evidence at protein level: Swiss-Prot protein existence level 1. Histone demethylase that demethylates 'Lys-4' of histone H3, thereby playing a central role in histone code (PubMed:24952722, PubMed:27214403, PubMed:28262558). Does not demethylate histone H3 'Lys-9' or H3 'Lys-27'. Demethylates trimethylated, dimethylated and monomethylated H3 'Lys-4'. Acts as a transcriptional corepressor for FOXG1B and PAX9. Favors the proliferation of breast cancer cells by repressing tumor suppressor genes such as BRCA1 and HOXA5 (PubMed:24952
  10027..10615   +  misc_feature   WPRE: woodchuck hepatitis virus posttranscriptional regulatory element
  10623..10688   +  CDS            nef (fragment): NEF_HV1Z2 - Experimental evidence at protein level: Swiss-Prot protein existence level 1. Extracellular Nef protein targets CD4(+) T-lymphocytes for apoptosis by interacting with CXCR4 surface receptors. From Human immunodeficiency virus type 1 group M subtype D (isolate Z2/CDC-Z34) (HIV-1).
  10690..10923   +  LTR            3' LTR (ΔU3): self-inactivating 3' long terminal repeat (LTR) from HIV-1
  11128..11232   +  promoter       AmpR promoter: bla
  11233..12093   +  CDS            AmpR: β-lactamase; bla; confers resistance to ampicillin, carbenicillin, and related antibiotics
  12264..12852   +  rep_origin     ori: high-copy-number ColE1/pMB1/pBR322/pUC origin of replication
  13035..13089   +  CDS            lacI (fragment): lac repressor; lacI; The lac repressor binds to the lac operator to inhibit transcription in E. coli. This inhibition can be relieved by adding lactose or isopropyl-β-D-thiogalactopyranoside (IPTG).
  13095..13188   +  rep_origin     SV40 ori (fragment): SV40 origin of replication
  13213..13250   +  CDS            lacI (fragment): lac repressor; lacI; The lac repressor binds to the lac operator to inhibit transcription in E. coli. This inhibition can be relieved by adding lactose or isopropyl-β-D-thiogalactopyranoside (IPTG).
  13263..13284   +  protein_bind   CAP binding site: CAP binding activates transcription in the presence of cAMP. E. coli catabolite activator protein
  13299..13329   +  promoter       lac promoter: promoter for the E. coli lac operon
  13333..13355   +  protein_bind   lac operator (fragment): The lac repressor binds to the lac operator to inhibit transcription in E. coli. This inhibition can be relieved by adding lactose or isopropyl-β-D-thiogalactopyranoside (IPTG). lac repressor encoded by lacI
  13387..13470   +  polyA_signal   SV40 poly(A) signal (fragment): SV40 polyadenylation signal
  13637..329     +  CDS            nef (fragment) (across the origin): NEF_HV1BR - Experimental evidence at protein level: Swiss-Prot protein existence level 1. Extracellular Nef protein targets CD4(+) T-lymphocytes for apoptosis by interacting with CXCR4 surface receptors (PubMed:14990729). From Human immunodeficiency virus type 1 group M subtype B (isolate BRU/LAI) (HIV-1).
