[The description below was written by a language model from this plasmid's Addgene catalogue record and pLannotate feature annotations shown in this document.]
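Description:
pUB_smFLAG_KDM5B_MS2 is a mammalian expression plasmid of about 13.6 kb built on the pHAGE-UbiC lentiviral backbone. It serves as a reporter for imaging translation of single mRNAs in living cells. It is propagated in E. coli through a high-copy ColE1/pUC-type origin and selected with ampicillin via the bla gene. The backbone carries the usual HIV-1-derived transfer vector elements: a truncated 5' LTR, the Ψ packaging signal with a gag fragment, the Rev response element, the cPPT/CTS, a WPRE, and a self-inactivating ΔU3 3' LTR. The cassette could therefore in principle be packaged into lentivirus, although the record lists the plasmid only as a mammalian expression vector.

The payload is driven by the human ubiquitin C promoter and encodes an N-terminal "spaghetti monster" FLAG tag (smFLAG, ten FLAG epitopes) fused to full-length human KDM5B, a 1544-residue histone H3 lysine 4 demethylase. The automated annotation shows several short FLAG fragments flanking a region called as mRuby2. That call probably reflects the fluorescent-protein-like scaffold into which the epitopes are embedded rather than a functional red reporter, but the record does not say so explicitly. The insert name indicates 24 MS2 stem-loop repeats, which are not annotated. They presumably lie in the unannotated stretch between the end of the KDM5B coding sequence and the WPRE, placing them in the 3' UTR.

In this design, MS2 loops in the transcript can be bound by fluorescent MS2 coat protein to mark individual mRNAs. The multimerised FLAG epitopes emerging from ribosomes can be bound by labelled anti-FLAG probes to reveal nascent chains. The long KDM5B reading frame extends the time during which tagged nascent chains remain on the polysome. This allows real-time quantification of translation dynamics on single RNAs.
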