Addgene plasmid #81084: pUB_smFLAG_KDM5B_MS2
Purpose: Translation reporter: Encodes KDM5B (1544 aa) fused to smFLAG (Spaghetti Monster FLAG: 10 copies of an epitope tag FLAG).
Depositing lab: Tim Stasevich. Depositing organization: Colorado State University, Fort Collins. Publication: Real-time quantification of single RNA translation dynamics in living cells. Morisaki T, Lyon K, DeLuca KF, DeLuca JG, English BP, Zhang Z, Lavis LD, Grimm JB, Viswanathan S, Looger LL, Lionnet T, Stasevich TJ. Science. 2016 Jun 17;352(6292):1425-9. doi: 10.1126/science.aaf0899. Epub 2016 May 5. PubMed 27313040.
Backbone
  Vector backbone: pHAGE-UbiC
  Total vector size (bp): 13642
  Vector type: Mammalian Expression
Growth in bacteria
  Bacterial resistance: Ampicillin, 100 μg/mL
  Growth temperature: 37°C
  Growth strain: NEB Stable
  Copy number: High Copy
Gene/Insert
  Gene/Insert name: smFLAG_KDM5B_24xMS2
Terms and licenses: Academic/Nonprofit Terms; Industry Terms: Not Available to Industry
How to cite: pUB_smFLAG_KDM5B_MS2 was a gift from Tim Stasevich (Addgene plasmid # 81084 ; http://n2t.net/addgene:81084 ; RRID:Addgene_81084)
