>Addgene plasmid #81084 | pUB_smFLAG_KDM5B_MS2 | addgene partial sequence | sequence record 158342 | hUBCpro-F2 5'-CGCCGATGATTATATAAGGA-3'
TTCCGTCGCAGCCGGGATTTGGGTCGCGGTTCTTGTTTGTGGATCGCTGTGATCGTCACTTGGCGGCCGC
CACCATGGACTACAAGGACGACGACGACAAAGGTGACTACAAAGATGATGACGATAAAGGCGACTATAAG
GACGATGACGACAAGGGCGGAAACTCACTGATCAAGGAAAACATGCGGATGAAGGTGGTGATGGAGGGCT
CCGTGAATGGTCACCAGTTCAAGTGCACCGGAGAGGGAGAGGGAAACCCGTACATGGGAACTCAGACCAT
GCGCATTAAGGTCATCGAAGGAGGTCCGCTGCCGTTCGCTTTCGATATCCTGGCCACTTCGTTCGGAGGA
GGGTCGCGCACGTTCATCAAGTACCCGAAGGGAATCCCGGACTTCTTTAAGCAGTCATTCCCGGAAGGAT
TCACTTGGGAACGGGTGACCCGGTATGAAGATGGAGGTGTGGTGACTGTCATGCAAGATACTTCGCTGGA
GGATGGGTGCCTCGTGTACCACGTCCAAGTCCGCGGAGTGAATTTCCCGTCCAACGGACCAGTGATGCAG
AAAAAGACGAAGGGTTGGGAACCTAATACTGAAATGATGTACCCCGCAGACGGAGGGCTGAGGGGCTACA
CCCACATGGCGCTGAAGGTCGACGGAGGAGATTACAAGGATGACGACGATAAGCAACAAGATTACAAAGA
CGATGATGACAAGGGCCAGCAGGGCGACTACAAGGACGACGACGACAAGCAGCAGGACTACAAAGATGAC
GATGATAAAGGAGGAGGACATCTGTCCTGTTCGTTCGTGACCACCTACAGATCAAAGAAAACCGTGGGAA
ACATCAAGATGCCGGGCATTCATGCCGTCGACCACCGCCTGGAGCGGCTCGAAGAATCAGACAATGAGAT
GTTCGTCGTGCAAAGAGAACATGCCGTGGCCAAGTTCGCGGGACTGGGAGG
