>Addgene plasmid #81084 | pUB_smFLAG_KDM5B_MS2 | addgene partial sequence | sequence record 158345 | WPRE-R 5'-CATAGCGTAAAAGGAGCAACA-3'
AATTTTGTAATCCAGAGGTTGATTAGGATCTATCGATATGAGATCTGAGGTGTTTGATGTACGGTGCGGT
GATCCTGCACCGTTTGCCTGGTTGTAAGTTTGTGGGTTGTCGGCGGATGCCGTGTTCGTGCATCCGTTTG
TCGTGTTTTTGTGAGGTTTTCCGCCGCGGGAAGGCTGTTGCTCTTCCCGTCGGATGTTTTTCGTAATAGT
TTGCGCTGGACGAAAGCGTGATCGTCTTTCGTATTTGTAAACCAGTTGATTTTTCCGTGTGTACCGTTCG
CTGTTGCTGAACGGTTTGGTTTTTGATAGTAGTGAGAGATGTGGGCTGGTACGCTGATGCTGTACCAGTA
ATTGTTTTTGATTTGGTATGTTGGAATGGGCAAGCGGTGATCCTGCTTGCCAGTTTTGTGGGAAGAGGTT
TGAGGTAGGAGTGGGTTCGCTGGTGCTGAACCCATTTGGTAGTTTCTGTGGTTGAGACTTGTGGAGCATG
CCGTGATCGTGCATGCTTGAATGTCCTGAGTGGAAGTGATGTAGCTGCGGGATCCGTGATCGTGATCCCG
AAAGGTAAGTAATCGTATTGGACGTGGAACGACGAGCCCTGGTGGTGCTCGTCCTTGTCCGTGTTTTGAA
ATTCGTGAGAGCATGGGTGGCGTGATCGTCCACCCAAGAAATAGGCACAATGTATGCTCGAGTGTTTCGA
AGCGCTGATGCTGCTTCGAGAAGAGTAGTTTTTGTCTTGTTGGTGAGAGTCCATGGCCTGATGGTCCATG
GAGGGTTTGTCCAGTTGGACAAGAAACAACACTCCGAGCCCTGTTGGTGCTCGGATGTGATTTTGTTGGG
GATGTATTCTTGGGGCCCATGCGCTGATGCTGCATGG
