>Addgene plasmid #81084 | pUB_smFLAG_KDM5B_MS2 | addgene partial sequence | sequence record 158508 | hKDM5B-F 5'-CCCTTCGCTTTCATCCACAA-3'
CAGTTGTTTGCAAGGATAGAAAATGGACCAAAATTGCTACCAAGATGGGGTTTGCTCCTGGCAAAGCAGT
GGGCTCACATATCAGAGGGCATTATGAACGAATTCTCAACCCCTACAACTTATTCCTGTCCGGAGACAGC
CTAAGGTGTTTGCAGAAGCCAAACCTGACCACAGACACTAAGGACAAGGAGTACAAACCCCATGATATTC
CCCAGAGGCAGTCTGTGCAGCCTTCGGAAACGTGCCCCCCAGCCCGAC
