>Addgene plasmid #81084 | pUB_smFLAG_KDM5B_MS2 | addgene partial sequence | sequence record 159406 | hKDM5B-F 5'-CCCTTCGCTTTCATCCACAA-3'
CATCTGTAAGGTGCGGCCGCCGCCGGATTGGCAGCCACCATTTGCATGTGATGTTGATAAACTTCATTTT
ACGCCACGTATCCAGAGACTGAATGAATTGGAGGCCCAAACTCGTGTAAAATTGAATTTCTTGGACCAGA
TTGCAAAGTACTGGGAGTTACAGGGAAGTACTCTGAAAATTCCACATGTGGAGAGGAAGATCTTGGACTT
ATTTCAGCTTAATAAGTTAGTTGCAGAAGAAGGTGGATTTGCAGTTGTTTGCAAGGATAGAAAATGGACC
AAAATTGCTACCAAGATGGGGTTTGCTCCTGGCAAAGCAGTGGGCTCACATATCAGAGGGCATTATGAAC
GAATTCTCAACCCCTACAACTTATTCCTGTCCGGAGACAGCCTAAGGTGTTTGCAGAAGCCAAACCTGAC
CACAGACACTAAGGACAAGGAGTACAAACCCCATGATATTCCCCAGAGGCAGTCTGTGCAGCCTTCGGAA
ACGTGCCCCCCAGCCCGACGAGCAAAACGCATGAGAGCAGAGGCCATGAATATTAAAATAGAACCCGAGG
AGACAACAGAAGCCAGAACTCATAATCTGAGACGTCGAATGGGTTGTCCAACTCCAAAATGTGAAAATGA
GAAAGAAATGAAGAGTAGCATCAAGCAAGAACCTATTGAGAGGAAAGATTATATTGTAGAAAATGAGAAG
GAAAAGCCCAAGAGTCGATCTAAAAAAGCCACCAATGCTGTGGACCTGTATGTCTGTCTTTTATGTGGCA
GTGGCAATGATGAAGACCGGCTACTGTTGTGTGATGGCTGTGATGACAGTTACCATACCTTTTGCTTGAT
CCCACCTCTCCATGATGTTCCCAAGGGAGACTGGAGGTGTCCTAAGTGTTTGGCTCAGGAATGTAGTAAG
CCACAAGAAGCATTTGGCTTTGAACAAGCAGCCAGGGACT
